Addgene plasmid #110083: pMEXC3GH (Apr)
Purpose: (Empty Backbone) Analogous to pMINTC3GH but containing oriM for episomal replication in mycobacteria.
Depositing lab: Markus Seeger. Depositing organization: University of Zurich. Publication: A uniform cloning platform for mycobacterial genetics and protein production. Arnold FM, Hohl M, Remm S, Koliwer-Brandl H, Adenau S, Chusri S, Sander P, Hilbi H, Seeger MA. Sci Rep. 2018 Jun 22;8(1):9539. doi: 10.1038/s41598-018-27687-5. PubMed 29934571.
Backbone
  Vector backbone: pMEXC3GH
  Vector type: Bacterial Expression
  Selectable markers: Apramycin
  Tag / fusion protein: 3C cleavage site - GFP - His10 Tag (C terminal on backbone)
Growth in bacteria
  Bacterial resistance: Apramycin and Chloramphenicol
  Growth temperature: 37°C
  Growth strain: ccdB Survival
  Copy number: High Copy
Gene/Insert
  Gene/Insert name: None
  Tag / fusion protein: 3C cleavage site - GFP - His10 Tag (C terminal on backbone)
Terms and licenses: Academic/Nonprofit Terms; Industry Terms: Not Available to Industry
How to cite: pMEXC3GH (Apr) was a gift from Markus Seeger (Addgene plasmid # 110083 ; http://n2t.net/addgene:110083 ; RRID:Addgene_110083)
