[The description below was written by a language model from this plasmid's Addgene catalogue record and pLannotate feature annotations shown in this document.]
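Description:
pMEXC3GH (Apr) is an empty bacterial expression backbone from a uniform cloning platform for mycobacterial genetics and protein production. It is described as the counterpart of pMINTC3GH, differing in that it carries oriM, which allows it to replicate episomally in mycobacteria. The 8.9 kb plasmid is a shuttle vector. A high-copy ColE1/pUC-type origin supports propagation in E. coli, and an aac(3)IV gene confers apramycin resistance as the selectable marker. The automated annotation does not label oriM itself; it presumably lies in the large unannotated stretch downstream of the apramycin marker, though the feature table does not confirm this.

The cloning site is occupied by a counterselection stuffer containing the ccdB toxin gene and a chloramphenicol acetyltransferase gene. This explains why the empty vector is maintained in a ccdB-tolerant strain under apramycin plus chloramphenicol. Replacing the cassette with an open reading frame removes the toxin, so recombinants can be recovered in ordinary strains. Immediately downstream lies a folding-reporter GFP coding sequence. According to the catalogue entry this is part of a C-terminal fusion module of a 3C protease cleavage site, GFP and a His10 tag, which permits fluorescence monitoring of expression and folding, affinity purification and subsequent tag removal.

A tetR repressor gene, together with short tet-operator matches just upstream of the cassette, suggests tetracycline-regulated expression, although the record does not name the promoter. Several other short hits (Gateway att sites, SV40 NLS, KanR, RSF ori and phage L5 fragments) are probably backbone remnants or spurious annotation matches rather than functional elements.
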