Features (pLannotate 1.2.2; 24 found; start..end, strand, type, name):
    162..181     +  promoter       tight TRE promoter (fragment): Tet-responsive promoter PTight, consisting of seven tet operator sequences followed by the minimal CMV promoter
    188..205     +  promoter       tight TRE promoter (fragment): Tet-responsive promoter PTight, consisting of seven tet operator sequences followed by the minimal CMV promoter
    303..323     -  protein_bind   attB2: mutant version of attB; core recombination site for the Gateway® BP reaction BP Clonase™
    406..708     -  CDS            ccdB: CCDB_ECOLI - Also known as G, letB, letD. Experimental evidence at protein level: Swiss-Prot protein existence level 1. Toxic component of a type II toxin-antitoxin (TA) system, functioning in plasmid maintainence. Responsible for the post- segregational killing (PSK) of plasmid-free cells, also referred to as a plasmid addiction system. Half-life of over 2 hours. Cell killing by CcdB is accompanied by filamentation, defects in chromosome and plasmid segregation, defects in cell division, formation of anucleate cells, decreased DNA synthesis and plasmid loss. Interferes with the activity of DN
    713..871     -  CDS            ccdA (fragment): CCDA_ECO57 - Also known as H, letA. Experimental evidence at protein level: Swiss-Prot protein existence level 1. Antitoxin component of a type II toxin-antitoxin (TA) system which inhibits the post-segregational killing (PSK) of plasmid-free cells, also referred to as a plasmid addiction system. Binds to and blocks the activity of CcdB; will also remove bound CcdB protein from the CcdB-GyrA complex by forming a CcdA-CcdB complex, a process termed rejuvenation. Functions as a transcriptional corepressor for the ccdAB operon, repression also requires CcdB (By similarity). From Escherichia coli
   1050..1709    -  CDS            CmR: chloramphenicol acetyltransferase; cat; confers resistance to chloramphenicol
   1710..1739    -  promoter       cat promoter (fragment): promoter of the E. coli cat gene encoding chloramphenicol acetyltransferase
   1763..1793    -  promoter       lac UV5 promoter: E. coli lac promoter with an "up" mutation
   1818..1942    -  protein_bind   attR1: mutant version of attR; recombination site for the Gateway® LR reaction LR Clonase™
   1961..1981    -  CDS            SV40 NLS: nuclear localization signal of SV40 (simian virus 40) large T antigen
   1985..2005    -  CDS            SV40 NLS: nuclear localization signal of SV40 (simian virus 40) large T antigen
   2062..2772    +  CDS            Folding Reporter GFP: Folding Reporter GFP is a basic (constitutively fluorescent) green fluorescent protein published in 1999, derived from Aequorea victoria.
   3078..3666    -  rep_origin     ori: high-copy-number ColE1/pMB1/pBR322/pUC origin of replication
   3713..3856    -  CDS            TRA2_ECOLX (fragment): Protein predicted: Swiss-Prot protein existence level 4. Required for transposition of transposon Tn903. From Escherichia coli.
   3997..4032    -  CDS            KanR (fragment): aminoglycoside phosphotransferase; aph(3')-Ia; confers resistance to kanamycin
   4158..4958    +  CDS            ApmR: aminoglycoside 3-N-acetyltransferase type IV ; aac(3)IV; confers resistance to apramycin (Paget and Davies, 1996)
   5295..5399    +  CDS            32 (fragment): VG32_BPML5 - Protein predicted: Swiss-Prot protein existence level 4. From Mycobacterium phage L5 (Mycobacteriophage L5).
   7409..7455    -  terminator     rrnB T1 terminator: transcription terminator T1 from the E. coli rrnB gene
   7641..7706    +  rep_origin     RSF ori (fragment): Plasmids containing the RSF 1030 origin of replication can be propagated in E. coli cells that contain additional plasmids with compatible origins.
   7766..7786    +  protein_bind   attB4: mutant version of attB; core recombination site for the Gateway® BP reaction BP Clonase™
   7829..7858    -  misc_feature   MCS (fragment): pBluescript multiple cloning site
   8009..8629    -  CDS            tetR: TETR2_ECOLX - Experimental evidence at protein level: Swiss-Prot protein existence level 1. TetR is the repressor of the tetracycline resistance element; its N-terminal region forms a helix-turn-helix structure and binds DNA. Binding of tetracycline to TetR reduces the repressor affinity for the tetracycline resistance gene (tetA) promoter operator sites. From Escherichia coli.
   8793..8817    +  protein_bind   attB1: mutant version of attB; recombination site for the Gateway® BP reaction BP Clonase™
   8906..104     +  CDS            Y4104_STRCO (fragment) (across the origin): Protein inferred from homology: Swiss-Prot protein existence level 3. From Streptomyces coelicolor (strain ATCC BAA-471 / A3(2) / M145).
>Addgene plasmid #110083 | pMEXC3GH (Apr) | addgene full sequence | sequence record 211179 | Addgene NGS Result
TCGTCGGCACCGTCACGGCCGTGGGAGGCGGCACGATCCGCGACGTGATGATCGGCCGCATCCCCACGGT
GCTGCGCAGTGAGCTCTACGCCATCCCGGCGTTGATCTGTGCGTTCGCACGCACAGGCCCGGTGTGAGAA
GGGTCTCTGACGAGCGGGAGAACTCCCTATCAGTGATAGAGTTTGTCCTCCCTATCAGTGATAGATAGGC
TCTGGGAGTACCCGTGTGTACGACCAGCACGGCATACATCATTTCGACGCCGAGAGATTCGCCGCCCGAA
ATGAGCACGATCCGCATGCACCCAGCTTTCTTGTACAAAGTGGGCTCGAGGCATGCGAAGGAGATATACA
TATGAGTTGAAGAGCGACCTGCAGACTGGCTGTGTATAAGGGAGCCTGACATTTATATTCCCCAGAACAT
CAGGTTAATGGCGTTTTTGATGTCATTTTCGCGGTGGCTGAGATCAGCCACTTCTTCCCCGATAACGGAG
ACCGGCACACTGGCCATATCGGTGGTCATCATGCGCCAGCTTTCATCCCCGATATGCACCACCGGGTAAA
GTTCACGGGAGACTTTATCTGACAGCAGACGTGCACTGGCCAGGGGGATCACCATCCGTCGCCCGGGCGT
GTCAATAATATCACTCTGTACATCCACAAACAGACGATAACGGCTCTCTCTTTTATAGGTGTAAACCTTA
AACTGCATTTCACCAGCCCCTGTTCTCGTCAGCAAAAGAGCCGTTCATTTCAATAAACCGGGCGACCTCA
GCCATCCCTTCCTGATTTTCCGCTTTCCAGCGTTCGGCACGCAGACGACGGGCTTCATTCTGCATGGTTG
TGCTTACCAGACCGGAGATATTGACATCATATATGCCTTGAGCAACTGATAGCTGTCGCTGTCAACTGTC
ACTGTAATACGCTGCTTCATAGCATACCTCTTTTTGACATACTTCGGGTATACATATCAGTATATATTCT
TATACCGCAAAAATCAGCGCGCAAATACGCATACTGTTATCTGGCTTTTAGTAAGCCGGATCCACGCGTT
TACGCCCCGCCCTGCCACTCATCGCAGTACTGTTGTAATTCATTAAGCATTCTGCCGACATGGAAGCCAT
CACAAACGGCATGATGAACCTGAATCGCCAGCGGCATCAGCACCTTGTCGCCTTGCGTATAATATTTGCC
CATGGTGAAAACGGGGGCGAAGAAGTTGTCCATATTGGCCACGTTTAAATCAAAACTGGTGAAACTCACC
CAGGGATTGGCTGAGACGAAAAACATATTCTCAATAAACCCTTTAGGGAAATAGGCCAGGTTTTCACCGT
AACACGCCACATCTTGCGAATATATGTGTAGAAACTGCCGGAAATCGTCGTGGTATTCACTCCAGAGCGA
TGAAAACGTTTCAGTTTGCTCATGGAAAACGGTGTAACAAGGGTGAACACTATCCCATATCACCAGCTCA
CCGTCTTTCATTGCCATACGGAATTCCGGATGAGCATTCATCAGGCGGGCAAGAATGTGAATAAAGGCCG
GATAAAACTTGTGCTTATTTTTCTTTACGGTCTTTAAAAAGGCCGTAATATCCAGCTGAACGGTCTGGTT
ATAGGTACATTGAGCAACTGACTGAAATGCCTCAAAATGTTCTTTACGATGCCATTGGGATATATCAACG
GTGGTATATCCAGTGATTTTTTTCTCCATTTTAGCTTCCTTAGCTCCTGAAAATCTCGACGGATCCTAAC
TCAAAATCCACACATTATACGAGCCGGAAGCATAAAGTGTAAAGCCTGGGGTGCCTAATGCGGCCGCCAT
AGTGACTGGATATGTTGTGTTTTACAGTATTATGTAGTCTGTTTTTTATGCAAAATCTAATTTAATATAT
TGATATTTATATCATTTTACGTTTCTCGTTCAGCTTTTTTGTACAAACTTGTGATATCGAATTCGCTAGC
TACCTTTCTCTTCTTTTTTGGATCTACCTTTCTCTTCTTTTTTGGGGATCCACTAGTTCAGCTCTTCTGC
ATTAGAAGTTTTGTTTCAAGGTCCACAATTCAGCAAAGGAGAAGAACTTTTCACTGGAGTTGTCCCAATT
CTTGTTGAATTAGATGGTGATGTTAATGGGCACAAATTTTCTGTCAGTGGAGAGGGTGAAGGTGATGCTA
CATACGGAAAACTCACCCTTAAATTTATTTGCACTACTGGAAAACTACCTGTTCCTTGGCCAACACTTGT
CACTACTCTGACCTATGGTGTTCAATGCTTTTCCCGTTATCCGGATCACATGAAACGGCATGACTTTTTC
AAGAGTGCCATGCCCGAAGGTTATGTACAGGAACGCACTATATCTTTCAAAGATGACGGGAACTACAAGA
CGCGTGCTGAAGTCAAGTTTGAAGGTGATACCCTTGTTAATCGTATCGAGTTAAAGGGTATTGATTTTAA
AGAAGATGGAAACATTCTCGGACACAAACTAGAGTACAACTATAACTCACACAATGTATACATCACGGCA
GACAAACAAAAGAATGGAATCAAAGCTAACTTCAAAATTCGCCACAACATTGAAGATGGTTCCGTTCAAC
TAGCAGACCATTATCAACAAAATACTCCAATTGGCGATGGCCCTGTCCTTTTACCAGACAACCATTACCT
GTCGACACAATCTGCCCTTTCGAAAGATCCCAACGAAAAGCGTGACCACATGGTCCTTCTTGAGTTTGTA
ACTGCTGCTGGGATTACACATGGCATGGATGAGCTCTACAAAACTAGTCATCATCATCACCATCATCATC
ACCATCATTAATTATACATAGTTGCTTAAGCTGCAGGGGACCCTAGAGGTCCCCTTTTTTATTTTAAAAA
TTTTTTATAACCGGTAAGAAGTCCAACACGCCGCTCCTCCCCGATGTTGCGTAGCCGCTTCAAGCTTAAG
CAACGGCCCCAGTGAGTAGCGACTTTGGATCCGGTACCCGCAACGGTCAACCAGCGTCTACGCGTTTCAC
TGGCCGACATGTGAGCAAAAGGCCAGCAAAAGGCCAGGAACCGTAAAAAGGCCGCGTTGCTGGCGTTTTT
CCATAGGCTCCGCCCCCCTGACGAGCATCACAAAAATCGACGCTCAAGTCAGAGGTGGCGAAACCCGACA
GGACTATAAAGATACCAGGCGTTTCCCCCTGGAAGCTCCCTCGTGCGCTCTCCTGTTCCGACCCTGCCGC
TTACCGGATACCTGTCCGCCTTTCTCCCCTCGGGAAGCGTGGCGCTTTCTCATAGCTCACGCTGTAGGTA
TCTCAGTTCGGTGTAGGTCGTTCGCTCCAAGCTGGGCTGTGTGCACGAACCCCCCGTTCAGCCCGACCGC
TGCGCCTTATCCGGTAACTATCGTCTTGAGTCCAACCCGGTAAGACACGACTTATCGCCACTGGCAGCAG
CCACTGGTAACAGGATTAGCAGAGCGAGGTATGTAGGCGGTGCTACAGAGTTCTTGAAGTGGTGGCCTAA
CTACGGCTACACTAGAAGGACAGTATTTGGTATCTGCGCTCTGCTGAAGCCAGTTACCTTCGGAAAAAGA
GTTGGTAGCTCTTGATCCGGCAAACAAACCACCGCTGGTAGCGGTGGTTTTTTTGTTTGCAAGCAGCAGA
TTACGCGCAGAAAAAAAGGATCTCAAGAAGATCCTTTGATCTTTTCTACGGGGTCTGACGCTCATGGAAC
TAGTGAGGTCTGCCTCGTGAAGAAGGTGTTGCTGACTCATACCAGGCCTGAATCGCCCCATCATCCAGCC
AGAAAGTGAGGGAGCCACGGTTGGTGAGAGCTTTGTTGTAGGTGGACCAGTTGGTGATTTTGAACTTTTG
CTTTGCCACGGAACGGTCTGCGTTGTCGGGAAGATGCGTGATCTGATCCTTCAACTCAGCAAAAGTTCGA
TTTATTCAACAAAGCCGCCGTCCCGTCAAGTCAGCGTAATGCTCTGCCAGTGTTACAACCAATTAACCAA
TTCTGATTAGAAAAACTCATCGAGCATCAAATGAAACTGCAAGTATCTAGAAGGATCTTCACCTAGATCC
TTTTGGTTCATGTGCAGCTCCATCAGCAAAAGGGGATGATAAGTTTATCACCACCGACTATTTGCAACAG
TGCCGTTGATCGTGCTATGATCGACTGATGTCATCAGCGGTGGAGTGCAATGTCGTGCAATACGAATGGC
GAAAAGCCGAGCTCATCGGTCAGCTTCTCAACCTTGGGGTTACCCCCGGCGGTGTGCTGCTGGTCCACAG
CTCCTTCCGTAGCGTCCGGCCCCTCGAAGATGGGCCACTTGGACTGATCGAGGCCCTGCGTGCTGCGCTG
GGTCCGGGAGGGACGCTCGTCATGCCCTCGTGGTCAGGTCTGGACGACGAGCCGTTCGATCCTGCCACGT
CGCCCGTTACACCGGACCTTGGAGTTGTCTCTGACACATTCTGGCGCCTGCCAAATGTAAAGCGCAGCGC
CCATCCATTTGCCTTTGCGGCAGCGGGGCCACAGGCAGAGCAGATCATCTCTGATCCATTGCCCCTGCCA
CCTCACTCGCCTGCAAGCCCGGTCGCCCGTGTCCATGAACTCGATGGGCAGGTACTTCTCCTCGGCGTGG
GACACGATGCCAACACGACGCTGCATCTTGCCGAGTTGATGGCAAAGGTTCCCTATGGGGTGCCGAGACA
CTGCACCATTCTTCAGGATGGCAAGTTGGTACGCGTCGATTATCTCGAGAATGACCACTGCTGTGAGCGC
TTTGCCTTGGCGGACAGGTGGCTCAAGGAAAAGAGCCTTCAGAAGGAAGGTCCAGTCGGTCATGCCTTTG
CTCGGTTGATCCGCTCCCGCGACATTGTGGCGACAGCCCTGGGTCAACTGGGCCGAGATCCGTTGATCTT
CCTGCATCCGCCAGAGGCGGGATGCGAAGAATGCGATGCCGCTCGCCAGTCGATTGGCTGAGCTCATGAG
CGGAGAACGAGATGACGTTGGAGGGGCAAGGTCGCGCTGATTGCTGGGGCAACACGTGGAGCGGATCGGG
GATTGTCTTTCTTCAGCTCGCTGATGATATGCTGACGCTCAATGCCGTTTGGCCTCCGACTAACGAAAAT
CCCGCATTTGGACGGCTGATCCATGGTACTCCCGTTGAATATGGCTCATAACACCCCTTGTATTACTGTT
TATGTAAGCAGACAGTTTTATTGTTCATGATGATATATTTTTATCTTGTGCAATGTAACATCAGAGATTT
TGAGACACAACGTGGCTTTCCCCCCCCCCGACGTCAGGTGGCTAGCTGGCGGGAACGGCAATGCTCCTGG
CGGCGGCGGGGCTGGTGCCCAGGTCTCCGCACAGAGCGGCGGTGCTGGCGCTCGCGGCCAGGCGTGGTTC
TTCGCGTACTGACAAGAAACCCCCCTCTTTAGGACTCAGTGTCCTTGGGAGGGGGGCTTTTTGCGTTTCA
GGAGGTCTTGGCCAGGCATGCCACGGATGCCACCACAGGCACTACAACGGAGTTCGCCACGTACATCACC
ACAACCACCGATTCTGGCGGTGAGCTCCCCGATATTCAGCGGAAATGGCTTGGTATCGACCAAGATTCGT
AGAACCCCGTCTCGTCTGGCTGGTATTCAAAACGGGCGCAACGAAACACGCAACGAGACAGGCATGGCCC
AAACCAGAAAACTAGCGTCTACCAGGACTTTTACCTGTCCGACCCGTTGCAACGGAACCCCCCACGGAAC
CCCCGCGACACCCGCTCCCCAATTGCGTTAGAACAGCGGTGGATTGTCGGCTTCGTTGTGGGCCTTTTGA
GCCGCTTCCTGTTCTGCCGCACGCTCTTTCCTCGCCCGATAGCCGAGTCGCTTAACGGTGTCCAGATGCA
GCCCGAAATGTTTGGCCGTTTGCGGCCAAGAGTGGCCCTCGTCGTCGTGATAGGCGCGGATGCGTTCGCG
GCGTGCAGCCTGCTCGGCGAGCCACTCGCTGCGTTCCTGCGCCACGAGCCGGACGACGTGGCGTTCGGAT
AGTCCGGTGATTCGAGCGCCTTCGGCGGCGGTCACGCGCCGCTTTTTGCGGACAGTCGGCTGCCGGTTGT
AGCCGTCGCTGTAGCCGTCGCTCATAGCAATGCCTCCATGCATGGCTGACGCGGACTTTGCGCGCCGCGC
AACTGTGCTCGCCGCCGTGCGCGCTGCTGCGCCCTTCCGCGAGATGGCCGACTGGCGCGCACTGAGTGTG
GCCTCGTAGACCACGATCCCGTCCGCCCAAATGCGCGACTTGGTTGTGATCCAACGCCAAATGCTGTTGG
CGATGGCGCGGACCTCGCTGTCCGGTAGCGGTCCGGGACACACGTCGTTGCACGGAAATTCGGCGTTTCG
CGCGTGGCACTCGGCATAGATCGCGCGGCCGAGTCCGTCCACGTTCCGGGTCGGCAGGTAGATCCGCATG
AGGGCGGGACGATAGGCCCACAACCTGACGGAATCGAACAGTGCGCAATTCCGCCCTAGCGGCGTCGGAG
CCGCTTTGTACGTGGTCTGCTGACGCCAGCGCGGCGGTGGCATGTTCGCGCCGAGCTCGGCCTCGATGTG
GCTGAGTGTGTAGAGATCTGAGTGGAGCCATTCCGTTTCCCAGGCGATGTGGCCGGGGTTTTTGGTCATG
AGGCCTGAGTAACTGCGGTCGCCATCGACGGCGCGCCGAAGGCCTTCGGCGCACGCCGCCATGTATGCGA
GCGGCTTACGCCGCGCGTATTCGGTGCGTGGAACAGGGGCGTTGAGTGCCCACACTGCGTGTGCGTGGCC
GTTGGCGCGATTGCCCACGATCGCGTTGGGCAGCGGATGGGACCCCCGGGCGCTGAGCGCTCGGAGCGCT
GCGTCTGGATGGTCTACGTCCACGACCAGCAGGTTTGCCAGCGCTGTTGGGTTCGCCTCGATGTACCGGC
GGCCTAGGGCCGACGCGCGGCTTTGGCGGTAGATCCCCTCGAGCAGATCGTCGCTTGCCAGCGGCCAGTA
CGGCAGCCAGAGCTGCTCAAATTCGTCGGCGACGTGGCTCACGCTTGGTAGTAGACCACGATTAATCACC
GGTGTATGGTCCGACACGAGCTCCAAGTCAGATATTTCGCTGAGGGGCCACCCCACAACTGCACACTCCC
CCGCTCTCCCGTCGAGCCCTGGTGGTGGAACACCAGCGACAGCCGAGCACCCCCAACCACCTGTACCAAC
CAGGAGGAACACATGCGTCGTTTCGAGGACGTTTCCGGGCCGCTGAGAGCCGCTGTGGCGGCCGTACACG
CCGCCTTAGACCCGTTAGACCCCCTGCCGCCTGAATGCGCGGGTACGAGCCACACAGCGCCCGAACTTAC
GGAGCTGGTGGGCTCACTCTAGATCACGGCTCTAGCTGATCACCGCGGCCATGATGGCATAAAACGAAAG
GCCCAGTCTTTCGACTGAGCCTTTCGTTTTATTTGATGCCTGGCAGTCGATCGTACGCTAGTTAACTACG
TCGACATCGATTTAATTAATATGCATCAATTGATTTAAATACTAGTGTTAACTATTTAATTGGGGACCCT
AGAGGTCCCCTTTTTTATTTTAAAAATTTTTTCAAGGGGACCTCTAGGGTCCCCAGCTGGCTAGCGAGTC
ATGAGGTCACCATGTTCTTTCCTGCGTTATCCCCTGATTCTGTGGATAACCGTATTACCGCCTTTGAGTG
AGCTGATACCAGCGGATAACAATTTCACACAGGAAACAGCTATGACCATGATTACGCCAAGCTATCAACT
TTGTATAGAAAAGTTGCATGACCAACTTCGATAACGTTCTCGGCTCGATGATCCCCGGGGGCCCCCCCTC
GAGGTCGACGGTATCGATTTAATTAATATGCATCAATTGATTTAAATACTAGTGTTAACTATTTAATTGG
GGACCCTAGAGGTCCCCTTTTTTATTTTAAAAATTTTTTCAAGGGGACCTCTAGGGTCCCCAGCTGGCTA
GCGAGTCATGAGGTCACCATGGTCATTAGGAGCCGCTCTCGCACTTCAGCTGCTTCTCCAAGCCGCAGAT
GATCAGCTCCAGGCCGAACAAGAAGGCCGGCTCGGCGCCCTGGTGGTCGAACAGCTCGATGGCCTGGCGC
AGCAACGGCGGCATGCTGTCGGTGGTCGGGGTCTCGCGCTCCTCCTTGGCGACCTGGTGCTCCTGGTCCT
CCAACACGCAGCCCAGGGTGAAGTGGCCCACGGCCGACAGGGCGTACAACGCGTTCTCCAGCGAGAAGCC
CTGCTGGCACAGGAAGGCCAACTGGTTCTCCAGGGTCTCGTACTGCTTCTCGGTCGGCCGGGTGCCCAGG
TGCACCTTGGCGCCGTCGCGGTGGCTCAGCAAGGCGCAGCGGAAGCTCTTGGCGTTGTTGCGCAGGAAGT
CCTGCCAGCTCTCGCCCTCCAGCGGGCAGAAGTGGGTGTGGTGGCGGTCCAACATCTCGATGGCCAGGGC
GTCGAGCAGGGCCCGCTTGTTCTTGACGTGCCAGTACAGGGTCGGCTGCTCGACGCCCAGCTTCTGGGCC
AGCTTGCGGGTGGTCAGGCCCTCGATGCCGACCTCGTTCAGCAGCTCCAGGGCGGAGTTGATGACCTTGG
ACTTGTCCAGGCGGGACATTGCGAAGTGATTCCTCCTGATGGTACCGGATCCGTGGCAGGAGGGTCGCCT
GCGTCGGCAACTCGCCCAGGCTACACGAGAGCCCTCGACTGCGAAAATGCCGACCAGGCACCACCGCACT
CCAGGCTTAACCCGGTGCGACGATCCAATATTACGAGATCTGACAAGTTTGTACAAAAAAGCAGGCTACC
AGGCCTAGATCTGGGGACCCTAGAGGTCCCCTTTTTTATTTTAAAAATTTTTTCACGTGCCAGCCGATTG
GACTAGAAATATTGGA
